Addgene plasmid #119018: pRVV610
Purpose: RMCE vector containing inverted TP901-1 attB sites flanking large MCS
Depositing lab: Richard Mann. Depositing organization: Columbia University. Publication: TP901-1 Phage Recombinase Facilitates Genome Engineering in Drosophila melanogaster. Voutev R, Mann RS. G3 (Bethesda). 2019 Jan 29. pii: g3.119.0002. doi: 10.1534/g3.119.0002. PubMed 30696702.
Backbone
  Vector backbone: pBluescript SK+
  Backbone size w/o insert (bp): 2958
  Total vector size (bp): 7257
  Vector type: Fruit fly RMCE
Growth in bacteria
  Bacterial resistance: Ampicillin, 100 μg/mL
  Growth temperature: 37°C
  Growth strain: NEB Stable
  Copy number: High Copy
Gene/Insert
  Gene/Insert name: TP901-1 attB sites
  Species: TP901-1 Lactococcus phage
  Insert size (bp): 61
Terms and licenses: Academic/Nonprofit Terms; Industry Terms: Not Available to Industry
How to cite: pRVV610 was a gift from Richard Mann (Addgene plasmid # 119018 ; http://n2t.net/addgene:119018 ; RRID:Addgene_119018)
