[The description below was written by a language model from this plasmid's Addgene catalogue record and pLannotate feature annotations shown in this document.]
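Description:
pRVV610 is a recombinase-mediated cassette exchange (RMCE) donor vector for Drosophila melanogaster, built on the pBluescript SK+ backbone. It propagates in E. coli as a high-copy plasmid through the ColE1/pUC-type origin and is selected with ampicillin via the β-lactamase gene and its native promoter. The usual pBluescript elements are also present: an f1 phage origin for single-stranded DNA production, a lacZα fragment with the lac promoter, operator and CAP site, and T7 and T3 promoters flanking the cloning region.

According to the catalogue entry, the functional payload is a pair of inverted attB sites from the Lactococcus phage TP901-1 that flank a large multiple cloning site. In RMCE, the TP901-1 integrase recombines the two attB sites with a matching pair of attP sites at a genomic landing site, so that the DNA between the attB sites replaces the resident cassette while the plasmid backbone is left behind. Because the sites are inverted, the exchanged cassette can insert in either orientation. The automated annotation does not detect the attB sites or the MCS, so their exact positions cannot be read from the feature tables. It does identify a roughly 4.1 kb mini-white gene between the T7 and T3 promoters. This is the intron-shortened white eye-colour marker commonly used to score transgenic flies, and it accounts for most of the size beyond the backbone. Whether mini-white lies inside the attB-flanked cassette is not stated in the record.

The depositor sequence (7,257 nt) and the repository's sequencing result (7,241 nt) carry the same features, differing by a small length discrepancy that falls within the mini-white annotation. The vector serves for cloning DNA of interest and delivering it to TP901-1 attP landing sites in the fly genome.
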