Features (pLannotate 1.2.2; 12 found; start..end, strand, type, name):
     30..458     -  rep_origin     f1 ori (sequence partly withheld): f1 bacteriophage origin of replication; arrow indicates direction of (+) strand synthesis
    463..620     -  CDS            lacZα (fragment): LacZα fragment of β-galactosidase; lacZ fragment
    623..641     +  promoter       T7 promoter: promoter for bacteriophage T7 RNA polymerase
    665..4801    +  gene           mini-white: white; This modified version of the white gene lacks part of the first intron.
   5069..5087    -  promoter       T3 promoter: promoter for bacteriophage T3 RNA polymerase
   5132..5148    -  protein_bind   lac operator: The lac repressor binds to the lac operator to inhibit transcription in E. coli. This inhibition can be relieved by adding lactose or isopropyl-β-D-thiogalactopyranoside (IPTG). lac repressor encoded by lacI
   5156..5186    -  promoter       lac promoter: promoter for the E. coli lac operon
   5201..5222    -  protein_bind   CAP binding site: CAP binding activates transcription in the presence of cAMP. E. coli catabolite activator protein
   5235..5327    -  CDS            lacI (fragment): lac repressor; lacI; The lac repressor binds to the lac operator to inhibit transcription in E. coli. This inhibition can be relieved by adding lactose or isopropyl-β-D-thiogalactopyranoside (IPTG).
   5510..6098    -  rep_origin     ori: high-copy-number ColE1/pMB1/pBR322/pUC origin of replication
   6269..7129    -  CDS            AmpR: β-lactamase; bla; confers resistance to ampicillin, carbenicillin, and related antibiotics
   7130..7234    -  promoter       AmpR promoter: bla
>Addgene plasmid #119018 | pRVV610 | depositor full sequence | sequence record 225180 | pRVV610 sequence 7257 bps
CTAAATTGTAAGCGTTAATATTTTGTTAAAATTCGCGTTAAATTTTTGTTAAATCAGCTCATTTTTTAAC
CAATAGGCCGAAATCGGCAAAATCCCTTATAAATCAAAAGAATAGACCGAGATAGGGT
[37 nt withheld, positions 129-165]
AAAGAACGTGGACTCCAACGTCAAAGG
[49 nt withheld, positions 193-241]
T
[91 nt withheld, positions 243-333]
G
[124 nt withheld, positions 335-458]
CCCATTCGCCATTCAGGCTGCGCAACTGTTGGGAAGGGCGATCGGTGCGGGCCTCTTCGCTATTACGCCA
GCTGGCGAAAGGGGGATGTGCTGCAAGGCGATTAAGTTGGGTAACGCCAGGGTTTTCCCAGTCACGACGT
TGTAAAACGACGGCCAGTGAATTGTAATACGACTCACTATAGGGCGAATTGGGTACGTACCGGGCCCTAG
TATGTATGTAAGTTAATAAAACCCATTTTTGCGGAAAGTAGATAAAAAAAACATTTTTTTTTTTTACTGC
ACTGGATATCATTGAACTTATCTGATCAGTTTTAAATTTACTTCGATCCAAGGGTATTTGATGTACCAGG
TTCTTTCGATTACCTCTCACTCAAAATGACATTCCACTCAAAGTCAGCGCTGTTTGCCTCCTTCTCTGTC
CACAGAAATATCGCCGTCTCTTTCGCCGCTGCGTCCGCTATCTCTTTCGCCACCGTTTGTAGCGTTACGT
AGCGTCAATGTCCGCCTTCAGTTGCATTTTGTCAGCGGTTTCGTGACGAAGCTCCAAGCGGTTTACGCCA
TCAATTAAACACAAAGTGCTGTGCCAAAACTCCTCTCGCTTCTTATTTTTGTTTGTTTTTTGAGTGATTG
GGGTGGTGATTGGTTTTGGGTGGGTAAGCAGGGGAAAGTGTGAAAAATCCCGGCAATGGGCCAAGAGGAT
CAGGAGCTATTAATTCGCGGAGGCAGCAAACACCCATCTGCCGAGCATCTGAACAATGTGAGTAGTACAT
GTGCATACATCTTAAGTTCACTTGATCTATAGGAACTGCGATTGCAACATCAAATTGTCTGCGGCGTGAG
AACTGCGACCCACAAAAATCCCAAACCGCAATTGCACAAACAAATAGTGACACGAAACAGATTATTCTGG
TAGCTGTTCTCGCTATATAAGACAATTTTTGAGATCATATCATGATCAAGACATCTAAAGGCATTCATTT
TCGACTATATTCTTTTTTACAAAAAATATAACAACCAGATATTTTAAGCTGATCCTAGATGCACAAAAAA
TAAATAAAAGTATAAACCTACTTCGTAGGATACTTCGGGGTACTTTTTGTTCGGGGTTAGATGAGCATAA
CGCTTGTAGTTGATATTTGAGATCCCCTATCATTGCAGGGTGACAGCGGAGCGGCTTCGCAGAGCTGCAT
TAACCAGGGCTTCGGGCAGGCCAAAAACTACGGCACGCTCCGGCCACCCAGTCCGCCGGAGGACTCCGGT
TCAGGGAGCGGCCAACTAGCCGAGAACCTCACCTATGCCTGGCACAATATGGACATCTTTGGGGCGGTCA
ATCAGCCGGGCTCCGGATGGCGGCAGCTGGTCAACCGGACACGCGGACTATTCTGCAACGAGCGACACAT
ACCGGCGCCCAGGAAACATTTGCTCAAGAACGGTGAGTTTCTATTCGCAGTCGGCTGATCTGTGTGAAAT
CTTAATAAAGGGTCCAATTACCAATTTGAAACTCAGTTTGCGGCGTGGCCTATCCGGGCGAACTTTTGGC
CGTGATGGGCAGTTCCGGTGCCGGAAAGACGACCCTGCTGAATGCCCTTGCCTTTCGATCGCCGCAGGGC
ATCCAAGTATCGCCATCCGGGATGCGACTGCTCAATGGCCAACCTGTGGACGCCAAGGAGATGCAGGCCA
GGTGCGCCTATGTCCAGCAGGATGACCTCTTTATCGGCTCCCTAACGGCCAGGGAACACCTGATTTTCCA
GGCCATGGTGCGGATGCCACGACATCTGACCTATCGGCAGCGAGTGGCCCGCGTGGATCAGGTGATCCAG
GAGCTTTCGCTCAGCAAATGTCAGCACACGATCATCGGTGTGCCCGGCAGGGTGAAAGGTCTGTCCGGCG
GAGAAAGGAAGCGTCTGGCATTCGCCTCCGAGGCACTAACCGATCCGCCGCTTCTGATCTGCGATGAGCC
CACCTCCGGACTGGACTCATTTACCGCCCACAGCGTCGTCCAGGTGCTGAAGAAGCTGTCGCAGAAGGGC
AAGACCGTCATCCTGACCATTCATCAGCCGTCTTCCGAGCTGTTTGAGCTCTTTGACAAGATCCTTCTGA
TGGCCGAGGGCAGGGTAGCTTTCTTGGGCACTCCCAGCGAAGCCGTCGACTTCTTTTCCTAGTGAGTTCG
ATGTGTTTATTAAGGGTATCTAGCATTACATTACATCTCAACTCCTATCCAGCGTGGGTGCCCAGTGTCC
TACCAACTACAATCCGGCGGACTTTTACGTACAGGTGTTGGCCGTTGTGCCCGGACGGGAGATCGAGTCC
CGTGATCGGATCGCCAAGATATGCGACAATTTTGCTATTAGCAAAGTAGCCCGGGATATGGAGCAGTTGT
TGGCCACCAAAAATTTGGAGAAGCCACTGGAGCAGCCGGAGAATGGGTACACCTACAAGGCCACCTGGTT
CATGCAGTTCCGGGCGGTCCTGTGGCGATCCTGGCTGTCGGTGCTCAAGGAACCACTCCTCGTAAAAGTG
CGACTTATTCAGACAACGGTGAGTGGTTCCAGTGGAAACAAATGATATAACGCTTACAATTCTTGGAAAC
AAATTCGCTAGATTTTAGTTAGAATTGCCTGATTCCACACCCTTCTTAGTTTTTTTCAATGAGATGTATA
GTTTATAGTTTTGCAGAAAATAAATAAATTTCATTTAACTCGCGAACATGTTGAAGATATGAATATTAAT
GAGATGCGAGTAACATTTTAATTTGCAGATGGTTGCCATCTTGATTGGCCTCATCTTTTTGGGCCAACAA
CTCACGCAAGTGGGCGTGATGAATATCAACGGAGCCATCTTCCTCTTCCTGACCAACATGACCTTTCAAA
ACGTCTTTGCCACGATAAATGTAAGTCTTGTTTAGAATACATTTGCATATTAATAATTTACTAACTTTCT
AATGAATCGATTCGATTTAGGTGTTCACCTCAGAGCTGCCAGTTTTTATGAGGGAGGCCCGAAGTCGACT
TTATCGCTGTGACACATACTTTCTGGGCAAAACGATTGCCGAATTACCGCTTTTTCTCACAGTGCCACTG
GTCTTCACGGCGATTGCCTATCCGATGATCGGACTGCGGGCCGGAGTGCTGCACTTCTTCAACTGCCTGG
CGCTGGTCACTCTGGTGGCCAATGTGTCAACGTCCTTCGGATATCTAATATCCTGCGCCAGCTCCTCGAC
CTCGATGGCGCTGTCTGTGGGTCCGCCGGTTATCATACCATTCCTGCTCTTTGGCGGCTTCTTCTTGAAC
TCGGGCTCGGTGCCAGTATACCTCAAATGGTTGTCGTACCTCTCATGGTTCCGTTACGCCAACGAGGGTC
TGCTGATTAACCAATGGGCGGACGTGGAGCCGGGCGAAATTAGCTGCACATCGTCGAACACCACGTGCCC
CAGTTCGGGCAAGGTCATCCTGGAGACGCTTAACTTCTCCGCCGCCGATCTGCCGCTGGACTACGTGGGT
CTGGCCATTCTCATCGTGAGCTTCCGGGTGCTCGCATATCTGGCTCTAAGACTTCGGGCCCGACGCAAGG
AGTAGCCGACATATATCCGAAATAACTGCTTGTTTTTTTTTTTTACCATTATTACCATCGTGTTTACTGT
TTATTGCCCCCTCAAAAAGCTAATGTAATTATATTTGTGCCAATAAAAACAAGATATGACCTATAGAATA
CAAGTATTTCCCCTTCGAACATCCCCACAAGTAGACTTTGGATTTGTCTTCTAACCAAAAGACTTACACA
CCTGCATACCTTACATCAAAAACTCGTTTATCGCTACATAAAACACCGGGATATATTTTTTATATACATA
CTTTTCAAATCGCGCGCCCTCTTCATAATTCACCTCCACCACACCACGTTTCGTAGTTGCTCTTTCGCTG
TCTCCCACCCGCTCTCCGCAACACATTCACCTTTTGTTCGACGACCTTGGAGCGACTGTCGTTAGTTCCG
CGCGATTCGGTTCGCTCAAATGGTTCCGAGTGGTTCATTTCGTCTCAATAGAAATTAGTAATAAATATTT
GTATGTACAATTTATTTGCTCCAATATATTTGTATATATTTCCCTCACAGCTATATTTATTCTAATTTAA
TATTATGACTTTTTAAGGTAATTTTTTGTGACCTGTTCGGAGTGATTAGCGTTACAATTTGAACTGAAAG
TGACATCCAGTGTTTGTTCCTTGTGTAGATGCATCTCAAAAAAATGGTGGGCATAATAGTGTTGTTTATA
TATATCAAAAATAACAACTATAATAATAAGAATACATTTAATTTAGAAAATGCTTGGATTTCACTGGAAC
TAGGCTAGATTTAAATGCATGCCCTGCAGGAAGCTTCTGATAATTGCCAACACAATTAACATCTCAATCA
AGGTAAATGCTTTTTGCTTTTTTTGCCTAGGAGGCCTAGATCTGCGGCCGCTTAATTAAACGCGTGAATT
CACCGGTCCGCGGGGCGCGCCGCTAGCCATATGGGTACCGGATCCGGCAAAAAAAGCAAAAAGCATTTAC
CTTGATTGAGATGTTAATTGTGTTGGCAATTATCAGACTAGTTCTAGCCAGCTTTTGTTCCCTTTAGTGA
GGGTTAATTTCGAGCTTGGCGTAATCATGGTCATAGCTGTTTCCTGTGTGAAATTGTTATCCGCTCACAA
TTCCACACAACATACGAGCCGGAAGCATAAAGTGTAAAGCCTGGGGTGCCTAATGAGTGAGCTAACTCAC
ATTAATTGCGTTGCGCTCACTGCCCGCTTTCCAGTCGGGAAACCTGTCGTGCCAGCTGCATTAATGAATC
GGCCAACGCGCGGGGAGAGGCGGTTTGCGTATTGGGCGCTCTTCCGCTTCCTCGCTCACTGACTCGCTGC
GCTCGGTCGTTCGGCTGCGGCGAGCGGTATCAGCTCACTCAAAGGCGGTAATACGGTTATCCACAGAATC
AGGGGATAACGCAGGAAAGAACATGTGAGCAAAAGGCCAGCAAAAGGCCAGGAACCGTAAAAAGGCCGCG
TTGCTGGCGTTTTTCCATAGGCTCCGCCCCCCTGACGAGCATCACAAAAATCGACGCTCAAGTCAGAGGT
GGCGAAACCCGACAGGACTATAAAGATACCAGGCGTTTCCCCCTGGAAGCTCCCTCGTGCGCTCTCCTGT
TCCGACCCTGCCGCTTACCGGATACCTGTCCGCCTTTCTCCCTTCGGGAAGCGTGGCGCTTTCTCATAGC
TCACGCTGTAGGTATCTCAGTTCGGTGTAGGTCGTTCGCTCCAAGCTGGGCTGTGTGCACGAACCCCCCG
TTCAGCCCGACCGCTGCGCCTTATCCGGTAACTATCGTCTTGAGTCCAACCCGGTAAGACACGACTTATC
GCCACTGGCAGCAGCCACTGGTAACAGGATTAGCAGAGCGAGGTATGTAGGCGGTGCTACAGAGTTCTTG
AAGTGGTGGCCTAACTACGGCTACACTAGAAGGACAGTATTTGGTATCTGCGCTCTGCTGAAGCCAGTTA
CCTTCGGAAAAAGAGTTGGTAGCTCTTGATCCGGCAAACAAACCACCGCTGGTAGCGGTGGTTTTTTTGT
TTGCAAGCAGCAGATTACGCGCAGAAAAAAAGGATCTCAAGAAGATCCTTTGATCTTTTCTACGGGGTCT
GACGCTCAGTGGAACGAAAACTCACGTTAAGGGATTTTGGTCATGAGATTATCAAAAAGGATCTTCACCT
AGATCCTTTTAAATTAAAAATGAAGTTTTAAATCAATCTAAAGTATATATGAGTAAACTTGGTCTGACAG
TTACCAATGCTTAATCAGTGAGGCACCTATCTCAGCGATCTGTCTATTTCGTTCATCCATAGTTGCCTGA
CTCCCCGTCGTGTAGATAACTACGATACGGGAGGGCTTACCATCTGGCCCCAGTGCTGCAATGATACCGC
GAGACCCACGCTCACCGGCTCCAGATTTATCAGCAATAAACCAGCCAGCCGGAAGGGCCGAGCGCAGAAG
TGGTCCTGCAACTTTATCCGCCTCCATCCAGTCTATTAATTGTTGCCGGGAAGCTAGAGTAAGTAGTTCG
CCAGTTAATAGTTTGCGCAACGTTGTTGCCATTGCTACAGGCATCGTGGTGTCACGCTCGTCGTTTGGTA
TGGCTTCATTCAGCTCCGGTTCCCAACGATCAAGGCGAGTTACATGATCCCCCATGTTGTGCAAAAAAGC
GGTTAGCTCCTTCGGTCCTCCGATCGTTGTCAGAAGTAAGTTGGCCGCAGTGTTATCACTCATGGTTATG
GCAGCACTGCATAATTCTCTTACTGTCATGCCATCCGTAAGATGCTTTTCTGTGACTGGTGAGTACTCAA
CCAAGTCATTCTGAGAATAGTGTATGCGGCGACCGAGTTGCTCTTGCCCGGCGTCAATACGGGATAATAC
CGCGCCACATAGCAGAACTTTAAAAGTGCTCATCATTGGAAAACGTTCTTCGGGGCGAAAACTCTCAAGG
ATCTTACCGCTGTTGAGATCCAGTTCGATGTAACCCACTCGTGCACCCAACTGATCTTCAGCATCTTTTA
CTTTCACCAGCGTTTCTGGGTGAGCAAAAACAGGAAGGCAAAATGCCGCAAAAAAGGGAATAAGGGCGAC
ACGGAAATGTTGAATACTCATACTCTTCCTTTTTCAATATTATTGAAGCATTTATCAGGGTTATTGTCTC
ATGAGCGGATACATATTTGAATGTATTTAGAAAAATAAACAAATAGGGGTTCCGCGCACATTTCCCCGAA
AAGTGCCAC
