Features (pLannotate 1.2.2; 12 found; start..end, strand, type, name):
     30..458     -  rep_origin     f1 ori (sequence partly withheld): f1 bacteriophage origin of replication; arrow indicates direction of (+) strand synthesis
    463..620     -  CDS            lacZα (fragment): LacZα fragment of β-galactosidase; lacZ fragment
    623..641     +  promoter       T7 promoter: promoter for bacteriophage T7 RNA polymerase
    666..4785    +  gene           mini-white: white; This modified version of the white gene lacks part of the first intron.
   5053..5071    -  promoter       T3 promoter: promoter for bacteriophage T3 RNA polymerase
   5116..5132    -  protein_bind   lac operator: The lac repressor binds to the lac operator to inhibit transcription in E. coli. This inhibition can be relieved by adding lactose or isopropyl-β-D-thiogalactopyranoside (IPTG). lac repressor encoded by lacI
   5140..5170    -  promoter       lac promoter: promoter for the E. coli lac operon
   5185..5206    -  protein_bind   CAP binding site: CAP binding activates transcription in the presence of cAMP. E. coli catabolite activator protein
   5219..5311    -  CDS            lacI (fragment): lac repressor; lacI; The lac repressor binds to the lac operator to inhibit transcription in E. coli. This inhibition can be relieved by adding lactose or isopropyl-β-D-thiogalactopyranoside (IPTG).
   5494..6082    -  rep_origin     ori: high-copy-number ColE1/pMB1/pBR322/pUC origin of replication
   6253..7113    -  CDS            AmpR: β-lactamase; bla; confers resistance to ampicillin, carbenicillin, and related antibiotics
   7114..7218    -  promoter       AmpR promoter: bla
>Addgene plasmid #119018 | pRVV610 | addgene full sequence | sequence record 232909 | Addgene NGS Result
CTAAATTGTAAGCGTTAATATTTTGTTAAAATTCGCGTTAAATTTTTGTTAAATCAGCTCATTTTTTAAC
CAATAGGCCGAAATCGGCAAAATCCCTTATAAATCAAAAGAATAGACCGAGATAGGGT
[37 nt withheld, positions 129-165]
AAAGAACGTGGACTCCAACGTCAAAGG
[49 nt withheld, positions 193-241]
T
[91 nt withheld, positions 243-333]
G
[124 nt withheld, positions 335-458]
CCCATTCGCCATTCAGGCTGCGCAACTGTTGGGAAGGGCGATCGGTGCGGGCCTCTTCGCTATTACGCCA
GCTGGCGAAAGGGGGATGTGCTGCAAGGCGATTAAGTTGGGTAACGCCAGGGTTTTCCCAGTCACGACGT
TGTAAAACGACGGCCAGTGAATTGTAATACGACTCACTATAGGGCGAATTGGGTACGTACCGGGCCCCTA
GTATGTATGTAAGTTAATAAAACCCATTTTTGCGGAAAGTAGATAAAAAAAACATTTTTTTTTTTTACTG
CACTGGATATCATTGAACTTATCTGATCAGTTTTAAATTTACTTCGATCCAAGGGTATTTGATGTACCAG
GTTCTTTCGATTACCTCTCACTCAAAATGACATTCCACTCAAAGTCAGCGCTGTTTGCCTCCTTCTCTGT
CCACAGAAATATCGCCGTCTCTTTCGCCGCTGCGTCCGCTATCTCTTTCGCCACCGTTTGTAGCGTTACG
TAGCGTCAATGTCCGCCTTCAGTTGCATTTTGTCAGCGGTTTCGTGACGAAGCTCCAAGCGGTTTACGCC
ATCAATTAAACACAAAGTGCTGTGCCAAAACTCCTCTCGCTTCTTATTTTTGTTTGTTTTTTGAGTGATT
GGGGTGGTGATTGGTTTTGGGTGGGTAAGCAGGGGAAAGTGTGAAAAATCCCGGCAATGGGCCAAGAGGA
TCAGGAGCTATTAATTCGCGGAGGCAGCAAACACCCATCTGCCGAGCATCTGAACAATGTGAGTAGTACA
TGTGCATACATCTTAAGTTCACTTGATCTATAGGAACTGCGATTGCAACATCAAATTGTCTGCGGCGTGA
GAACTGCGACCCACAAAAATCCCAAACCGCAATTGCACAAACAAATAGTGACACGAAACAGATTATTCTG
GTAGCTGTTCTCGCTATATAAGACAATTTTTGAGATCATATCATGATCAAGACATCTAAAGGCATTCATT
TTCGACTATATTCTTTTTTACAAAAAATATAACAACCAGATATTTTAAGCTGATCCTAGATGCACAAAAA
ATAAATAAAAGTATAAACCTACTTCGTAGGATACTTCGGGGTACTTTTTGTTCGGGGTTAGATGAGCATA
ACGCTTGTAGTTGATATTTGAGATCCCCTATCATTGCAGGGTGACAGCGGAGCGGCTTCGCAGAGCTGCA
TTAACCAGGGCTTCGGGCAGGCCAAAAACTACGGCACGCTCCGGCCACCCAGTCCGCCGGAGGACTCCGG
TTCAGGGAGCGGCCAACTAGCCGAGAACCTCACCTATGCCTGGCACAATATGGACATCTTTGGGGCGGTC
AATCAGCCGGGCTCCGGATGGCGGCAGCTGGTCAACCGGACACGCGGACTATTCTGCAACGAGCGACACA
TACCGGCGCCCAGGAAACATTTGCTCAAGAACGGTGAGTTTCTATTCGCAGTCGGCTGATCTGTGTGAAA
TCTTAATAAAGGGTCCAATTACCAATTTGAAACTCAGTTTGCGGCGTGGCCTATCCGGGCGAACTTTTGG
CCGTGATGGGCAGTTCCGGTGCCGGAAAGACGACCCTGCTGAATGCCCTTGCCTTTCGATCGCCGCAGGG
CATCCAAGTATCGCCATCCGGGATGCGACTGCTCAATGGCCAACCTGTGGACGCCAAGGAGATGCAGGCC
AGGTGCGCCTATGTCCAGCAGGATGACCTCTTTATCGGCTCCCTAACGGCCAGGGAACACCTGATTTTCC
AAGCCATGGTGCGGATGCCACGACATCTGACCTATCGGCAGCGAGTGGCCCGCGTGGATCAGGTGATCCA
GGAGCTTTCGCTCAGCAAATGTCAGCACACGATCATCGGTGTGCCCGGCAGGGTGAAAGGTCTGTCCGGC
GGAGAAAGGAAGCGTCTGGCATTCGCCTCCGAGGCTCTAACCGATCCGCCGCTTCTGATCTGCGATGAGC
CCACCTCCGGACTGGACTCCTTTACCGCCCACAGCGTCGTCCAGGTGCTGAAGAAGCTGTCGCAGAAGGG
CAAGACCGTCATCCTGACCATTCATCAGCCGTCTTCCGAGCTGTTTGAGCTCTTTGACAAGATCCTTCTG
ATGGCCGAGGGCAGGGTAGCTTTCTTGGGCACTCCCAGCGAAGCCGTCGACTTCTTTTCCTAGTGAGTTC
GATGTGTTTATTAAGGGTATCTAGTATTACATAACATCTCAACTCCTATCCAGCGTGGGTGCCCAGTGTC
CTACCAACTACAATCCGGCGGACTTTTACGTACAGGTGTTGGCCGTTGTGCCCGGACGGGAGATCGAGTC
CCGTGATCGGATCGCCAAGATATGCGACAATTTTGCCATTAGCAAAGTAGCCCGGGATATGGAGCAGTTG
TTGGCCACCAAAAATCTGGAGAAGCCACTGGAGCAGCCGGAGAATGGGTACACCTACAAGGCCACCTGGT
TCATGCAGTTCCGGGCGGTCCTGTGGCGATCCTGGCTGTCGGTGCTCAAGGAACCACTCCTCGTAAAAGT
GCGACTTATTCAGACAACGGTGAGTGGTTCCAGTGGAAACAAATGATATAACGCTTACAATTCTTGGAAA
CAAATTCGCTAGATTTTAGATAGAATTGCCTGATTCCACACCCTTCTTAGTTTTTTTCAATGAGATGTAT
AGTTTATAGTTTTGCAGAAGATAAATAAATTTCATTTAACTCGCGAATATTAATGAGATGCGAGTAACAT
TTTAATTTGCAGATGGTTGCCATCTTGATTGGCCTCATCTTTTTGGGCCAACAACTCACGCAAGTGGGTG
TGATGAATATCAACGGAGCCATCTTCCTCTTCCTGACCAACATGACCTTTCAAAACGTCTTTGCCACGAT
AAATGTAAGTCATGTTTAGAATACATTTGCATTTCAATAATTTACTAACTTTCTAATGAATCGATTCGAT
TTAGGTGTTCACCTCAGAGCTGCCAGTTTTTATGAGGGAGGCCCGAAGTCGACTTTATCGCTGTGACACA
TACTTTCTGGGCAAAACGATTGCCGAATTGCCGCTTTTTCTCACAGTGCCACTGGTCTTCACGGCGATTG
CCTATCCGATGATCGGACTGCGGGCCGGAGTGCTGCACTTCTTCAACTGCCTGGCGCTGGTCACTCTGGT
GGCCAATGTGTCAACGTCCTTCGGATATCTAATATCCTGCGCCAGCTCCTCGACCTCGATGGCGCTGTCT
GTGGGTCCGCCGGTTATCATACCATTCCTGCTCTTTGGCGGCTTCTTCTTGAACTCGGGCTCGGTGCCAG
TATACCTCAAATGGTTGTCGTACCTCTCATGGTTCCGTTACGCCAACGAGGGTCTGCTGATTAACCAATG
GGCGGACGTGGAGCCGGGCGAAATTAGCTGCACATCGTCGAACACCACGTGCCCCAGTTCGGGCAAGGTC
ATCCTGGAGACGCTTAACTTCTCCGCCGCCGATCTGCCGCTGGACTACGTGGGTCTGGCCATTCTCATCG
TGAGCTTCCGGGTGCTCGCATATCTGGCTCTAAGACTTCGGGCCCGACGCAAGGAGTAGCCGACATATAT
CCGAAATAACTGCTTGTTTTTTTTTTTTACCATTATTACCATCGTGTTTACTGTTTATTGCCCCCTCAAA
AAGCTAATGTAATTATATTTGTGCCAATAAAAACAAGATATGACCTATAGAATACAAGTATTTCCCCTTC
GAACATCCCCACAAGTAGACTTTGGATTTGTCTTCTAACCAAAAGACTTACACACCTGCATACCTTACAT
CAAAAACTCGTTTATCGCTACATAAAACACCGGGATATATTTTTTATATACATACTTTTCAAATCGCGCG
CCCTCTTCATAATTCACCTCCACCACACCACGTTTCGTAGTTGCTCTTTCGCTGTCTCCCACCCGCTCTC
CGCAACACATTCACCTTTTGTTCGACGACCTTGGAGCGACTGTCGTTAGTTCCGCGCGATTCGGTTCGCT
CAAATGGTTCCGAGTGGTTCATTTCGTCTCAATAGAAATTAGTAATAAATATTTGTATGTACAATTTATT
TGCTCCAATATATTTGTATATATTTCCCTCACAGCTATATTTATTCTAATTTAATATTATGACTTTTTAA
GGTAATTTTTTGTGACCTGTTCGGAGTGATTAGCGTTACAATTTGAACTGAAAGTGACATCCAGTGTTTG
TTCCTTGTGTAGATGCATCTCAAAAAAATGGTGGGCATAATAGTGTTGTTTATATATATCAAAAATAACA
ACTATAATAATAAGAATACATTTAATTTAGAAAATGCTTGGATTTCACTGGAACTAGGCTAGATTTAAAT
GCATGCCCTGCAGGAAGCTTCTGATAATTGCCAACACAATTAACATCTCAATCAAGGTAAATGCTTTTTG
CTTTTTTTGCCTAGGAGGCCTAGATCTGCGGCCGCTTAATTAAACGCGTGAATTCACCGGTCCGCGGGGC
GCGCCGCTAGCCATATGGGTACCGGATCCGGCAAAAAAAGCAAAAAGCATTTACCTTGATTGAGATGTTA
ATTGTGTTGGCAATTATCAGACTAGTTCTAGCCAGCTTTTGTTCCCTTTAGTGAGGGTTAATTTCGAGCT
TGGCGTAATCATGGTCATAGCTGTTTCCTGTGTGAAATTGTTATCCGCTCACAATTCCACACAACATACG
AGCCGGAAGCATAAAGTGTAAAGCCTGGGGTGCCTAATGAGTGAGCTAACTCACATTAATTGCGTTGCGC
TCACTGCCCGCTTTCCAGTCGGGAAACCTGTCGTGCCAGCTGCATTAATGAATCGGCCAACGCGCGGGGA
GAGGCGGTTTGCGTATTGGGCGCTCTTCCGCTTCCTCGCTCACTGACTCGCTGCGCTCGGTCGTTCGGCT
GCGGCGAGCGGTATCAGCTCACTCAAAGGCGGTAATACGGTTATCCACAGAATCAGGGGATAACGCAGGA
AAGAACATGTGAGCAAAAGGCCAGCAAAAGGCCAGGAACCGTAAAAAGGCCGCGTTGCTGGCGTTTTTCC
ATAGGCTCCGCCCCCCTGACGAGCATCACAAAAATCGACGCTCAAGTCAGAGGTGGCGAAACCCGACAGG
ACTATAAAGATACCAGGCGTTTCCCCCTGGAAGCTCCCTCGTGCGCTCTCCTGTTCCGACCCTGCCGCTT
ACCGGATACCTGTCCGCCTTTCTCCCTTCGGGAAGCGTGGCGCTTTCTCATAGCTCACGCTGTAGGTATC
TCAGTTCGGTGTAGGTCGTTCGCTCCAAGCTGGGCTGTGTGCACGAACCCCCCGTTCAGCCCGACCGCTG
CGCCTTATCCGGTAACTATCGTCTTGAGTCCAACCCGGTAAGACACGACTTATCGCCACTGGCAGCAGCC
ACTGGTAACAGGATTAGCAGAGCGAGGTATGTAGGCGGTGCTACAGAGTTCTTGAAGTGGTGGCCTAACT
ACGGCTACACTAGAAGAACAGTATTTGGTATCTGCGCTCTGCTGAAGCCAGTTACCTTCGGAAAAAGAGT
TGGTAGCTCTTGATCCGGCAAACAAACCACCGCTGGTAGCGGTGGTTTTTTTGTTTGCAAGCAGCAGATT
ACGCGCAGAAAAAAAGGATCTCAAGAAGATCCTTTGATCTTTTCTACGGGGTCTGACGCTCAGTGGAACG
AAAACTCACGTTAAGGGATTTTGGTCATGAGATTATCAAAAAGGATCTTCACCTAGATCCTTTTAAATTA
AAAATGAAGTTTTAAATCAATCTAAAGTATATATGAGTAAACTTGGTCTGACAGTTACCAATGCTTAATC
AGTGAGGCACCTATCTCAGCGATCTGTCTATTTCGTTCATCCATAGTTGCCTGACTCCCCGTCGTGTAGA
TAACTACGATACGGGAGGGCTTACCATCTGGCCCCAGTGCTGCAATGATACCGCGAGACCCACGCTCACC
GGCTCCAGATTTATCAGCAATAAACCAGCCAGCCGGAAGGGCCGAGCGCAGAAGTGGTCCTGCAACTTTA
TCCGCCTCCATCCAGTCTATTAATTGTTGCCGGGAAGCTAGAGTAAGTAGTTCGCCAGTTAATAGTTTGC
GCAACGTTGTTGCCATTGCTACAGGCATCGTGGTGTCACGCTCGTCGTTTGGTATGGCTTCATTCAGCTC
CGGTTCCCAACGATCAAGGCGAGTTACATGATCCCCCATGTTGTGCAAAAAAGCGGTTAGCTCCTTCGGT
CCTCCGATCGTTGTCAGAAGTAAGTTGGCCGCAGTGTTATCACTCATGGTTATGGCAGCACTGCATAATT
CTCTTACTGTCATGCCATCCGTAAGATGCTTTTCTGTGACTGGTGAGTACTCAACCAAGTCATTCTGAGA
ATAGTGTATGCGGCGACCGAGTTGCTCTTGCCCGGCGTCAATACGGGATAATACCGCGCCACATAGCAGA
ACTTTAAAAGTGCTCATCATTGGAAAACGTTCTTCGGGGCGAAAACTCTCAAGGATCTTACCGCTGTTGA
GATCCAGTTCGATGTAACCCACTCGTGCACCCAACTGATCTTCAGCATCTTTTACTTTCACCAGCGTTTC
TGGGTGAGCAAAAACAGGAAGGCAAAATGCCGCAAAAAAGGGAATAAGGGCGACACGGAAATGTTGAATA
CTCATACTCTTCCTTTTTCAATATTATTGAAGCATTTATCAGGGTTATTGTCTCATGAGCGGATACATAT
TTGAATGTATTTAGAAAAATAAACAAATAGGGGTTCCGCGCACATTTCCCCGAAAAGTGCCAC
